Addgene plasmid #211212: pBiT3.1-N_KCTD3:1-815
Purpose: Mammalian expression of full-length human KCTD3. N-terminal HiBiT tag.
Depositing lab: Cheryl Arrowsmith. Depositing organization: University of Toronto. Publication: A Target Class Ligandability Evaluation of WD40 Repeat-Containing Proteins. Ackloo S, Li F, Szewczyk M, Seitova A, Loppnau P, Zeng H, Xu J, Ahmad S, Arnautova YA, Baghaie AJ, Beldar S, Bolotokova A, Centrella PA, Chau I, Clark MA, Cuozzo JW, Dehghani-Tafti S, Disch JS, Dong A, Dumas A, Feng JA, Ghiabi P, Gibson E, Gilmer J, Goldman B, Green SR, Guie MA, Guilinger JP, Harms N, Herasymenko O, Houliston S, Hutchinson A, Kearnes S, Keefe AD, Kimani SW, Kramer T, Kutera M, Kwak HA, Lento C, Li Y, Liu J, Loup J, Machado RAC, Mulhern CJ, Perveen S, Righetto GL, Riley P, Shrestha S, Sigel EA, Silva M, Sintchak MD, Slakman BL, Taylor RD, Thompson J, Torng W, Underkoffler C, von Rechenberg M, Walsh RT, Watson I, Wilson DJ, Wolf E, Yadav M, Yazdi AK, Zhang J, Zhang Y, Santhakumar V, Edwards AM, Barsyte-Lovejoy D, Schapira M, Brown PJ, Halabelian L, Arrowsmith CH. J Med Chem. 2025 Jan 23;68(2):1092-1112. doi: 10.1021/acs.jmedchem.4c02010. Epub 2024 Nov 4. PubMed 39495097.
Backbone
  Vector backbone: pBiT3.1-N
  Backbone manufacturer: Promega
  Vector type: Mammalian Expression
  Selectable markers: Neomycin (select with G418)
Growth in bacteria
  Bacterial resistance: Kanamycin, 50 μg/mL
  Growth temperature: 37°C
  Growth strain: DH5alpha
  Copy number: High Copy
Gene/Insert
  Gene/Insert name: KCTD3:M1-L815
  Species: H. sapiens (human)
  Insert size (bp): 2445
  Mutation: wild type
  Entrez Gene: KCTD3 (a.k.a. NY-REN-45)
  Promoter: CMV
  Tag / fusion protein: MVSGWRLFKKISGSSGGSSG (N terminal on insert)
  Cloning method: Ligation Independent Cloning
  Sequencing primers: 5′ T7; 3′ TTGCTCAGCGGTGGCAGCAG
Resource information
  A portion of this plasmid was derived from a plasmid made by: Mammalian Gene Collection (BC126173)
Terms and licenses: Academic/Nonprofit Terms; Industry Terms: Not Available to Industry
Depositor comments: 5' Cloning Site: Xho1 (not destroyed), 3' Cloning Site: Xba1 (not destroyed).
How to cite: pBiT3.1-N_KCTD3:1-815 was a gift from Cheryl Arrowsmith (Addgene plasmid # 211212 ; http://n2t.net/addgene:211212 ; RRID:Addgene_211212)
