[The description below was written by a language model from this plasmid's Addgene catalogue record and pLannotate feature annotations shown in this document.]
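Description:
pBiT3.1-N_KCTD3:1-815 is a mammalian expression plasmid built on Promega's pBiT3.1-N backbone and encoding full-length, wild-type human KCTD3 (residues M1 to L815, a 2,445 bp insert) fused at its N terminus to the HiBiT peptide followed by a short glycine/serine linker. The coding sequence was derived from a Mammalian Gene Collection clone and inserted by ligation-independent cloning between XhoI and XbaI sites, both of which are retained. Transcription is driven by the CMV immediate-early enhancer and promoter, followed by a chimeric β-globin/immunoglobulin intron that generally improves mRNA processing and expression, and is terminated by an SV40 polyadenylation signal. A T7 promoter upstream of the open reading frame serves as a sequencing primer site and could support in vitro transcription.

The 6.7 kb plasmid replicates at high copy in E. coli from a ColE1/pUC-type origin and is selected with kanamycin through a neo (nptII) gene placed behind the bacterial EM7 promoter, with a loxP site immediately upstream. The catalogue lists neomycin/G418 as the mammalian selectable marker. However, the feature table shows no annotated eukaryotic promoter directly upstream of neo. It instead shows a separate SV40 early promoter–blasticidin S deaminase–synthetic poly(A) cassette, which suggests blasticidin selection may be available in mammalian cells. The record does not resolve this difference.

HiBiT is a small peptide that complements the LgBiT fragment to reconstitute NanoLuc luciferase, which allows sensitive luminescent quantification of the tagged protein. The associated work evaluates the ligandability of WD40 repeat-containing proteins, so the construct is probably intended for cellular assays of KCTD3 abundance or ligand engagement, although the record does not state the specific assay.
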