Features (pLannotate 1.2.2; 17 found; start..end, strand, type, name):
     24..105     -  polyA_signal   SV40 poly(A) signal: SV40 polyadenylation signal
    128..211     -  CDS            large T antigen (fragment): large T antigen from SV40 (simian virus 40)
    276..641     +  enhancer       CMV enhancer: human cytomegalovirus immediate early enhancer
    643..842     +  promoter       CMV promoter: human cytomegalovirus (CMV) immediate early promoter
    981..1113    +  intron         chimeric intron: chimera between introns from human β-globin and immunoglobulin heavy chain genes
   1157..1175    +  promoter       T7 promoter: promoter for bacteriophage T7 RNA polymerase
   1250..3694    +  CDS            KCTD3: KCTD3_HUMAN - Experimental evidence at protein level: Swiss-Prot protein existence level 1. Accessory subunit of potassium/sodium hyperpolarization- activated cyclic nucleotide-gated channel 3 (HCN3) upregulating its cell-surface expression and current density without affecting its voltage dependence and kinetics. From Homo sapiens (Human).
   3725..3743    +  misc_feature   MCS (fragment): pUC18/19 multiple cloning site
   3792..3913    -  polyA_signal   SV40 poly(A) signal: SV40 polyadenylation signal
   3936..4004    -  CDS            large T antigen (fragment): large T antigen from SV40 (simian virus 40)
   4028..4061    +  protein_bind   loxP: Cre-mediated recombination occurs in the 8-bp core sequence (GCATACAT). Cre recombinase
   4071..4118    +  promoter       EM7 promoter: synthetic bacterial promoter&nbsp
   4150..4941    +  CDS            neo: KKA2_KLEPN - Also known as kan, nptII. Experimental evidence at protein level: Swiss-Prot protein existence level 1. Resistance to kanamycin, neomycin, paromomycin, ribostamycin, butirosin and gentamicin B. From Klebsiella pneumoniae.
   5102..5690    -  rep_origin     ori: high-copy-number ColE1/pMB1/pBR322/pUC origin of replication
   5816..5864    -  polyA_signal   poly(A) signal: synthetic polyadenylation signal
   5888..6286    -  CDS            BSD: blasticidin S deaminase; Aspergillus terreus BSD; confers resistance to blasticidin
   6317..6674    -  promoter       SV40 promoter: SV40 enhancer and early promoter
>Addgene plasmid #211212 | pBiT3.1-N_KCTD3:1-815 | addgene full sequence | sequence record 425790 | Addgene NGS Result
AAGACGCGTTAATTAAGACGTCGGCAGTGAAAAAAATGCTTTATTTGTGAAATTTGTGATGCTATTGCTT
TATTTGTAACCATTATAAGCTGCAATAAACAAGTTAACAACAACAATTGCATTCATTTTATGTTTCAGGT
TCAGGGGGAGGTGTGGGAGGTTTTTTAAAGCAAGTAAAACCTCTACAAATGTGGTATGGCTGATTATGAT
CCGCGGCCGCAATACGTCGACGTTATCAGCTGACTTCGTACGAGAGCCTAGGATTATGGCGCGCCACTAG
TTATTAATAGTAATCAATTACGGGGTCATTAGTTCATAGCCCATATATGGAGTTCCGCGTTACATAACTT
ACGGTAAATGGCCCGCCTGGCTGACCGCCCAACGACCCCCGCCCATTGACGTCAATAATGACGTATGTTC
CCATAGTAACGCCAATAGGGACTTTCCATTGACGTCAATGGGTGGAGTATTTACGGTAAACTGCCCACTT
GGCAGTACATCAAGTGTATCATATGCCAAGTCCGCCCCCTATTGACGTCAATGACGGTAAATGGCCCGCC
TGGCATTATGCCCAGTACATGACCTTACGGGACTTTCCTACTTGGCAGTACATCTACGTATTAGTCATCG
CTATTACCATGGTGATGCGGTTTTGGCAGTACACCAATGGGCGTGGATAGCGGTTTGACTCACGGGGATT
TCCAAGTCTCCACCCCATTGACGTCAATGGGAGTTTGTTTTGGCACCAAAATCAACGGGACTTTCCAAAA
TGTCGTAATAACCCCGCCCCGTTGACGCAAATGGGCGGTAGGCGTGTACGGTGGGAGGTCTATATAAGCA
GAGCTGGTTTAGTGAACCGTCAGATCACTAGAATCTTTATTGCGGTAGTTTATCACAGTTAAATTGCTAA
CGCAGTCAGTGCTTCTGACACAACAGTCTCGAACTTAAGCTGCAGAAGTTGGTCGTGAGGCACTGGGCAG
GTAAGTATCAAGGTTACAAGACAGGTTTAAGGAGACCAATAGAAACTGGGCTTGTCGAGACAGAGAAGAC
TCTTGCGTTTCTGATAGGCACCTATTGGTCTTACTGACATCCACTTTGCCTTTCTCTCCACAGGTGTCCA
CTCCCAGTTCAATTACAGCTCTTAAGGCTAGAGTATTAATACGACTCACTATAGGGGTTAGCGATCGCCA
TGGTGAGCGGCTGGCGGCTGTTCAAGAAGATTAGCGGGAGCTCCGGTGGCTCGAGCGGTATGGCGGGAGG
GCACTGCGGCAGCTTCCCCGCGGCGGCGGCCGGCAGCGGCGAGATCGTCCAACTGAACGTAGGGGGGACC
AGATTTAGTACCTCAAGACAAACTCTTATGTGGATTCCAGATTCTTTTTTTTCCAGTTTGCTGAGTGGGA
GAATTTCAACACTTCGAGATGAAACTGGTGCTATATTTATTGATAGAGATCCAGCAGCATTTGCACCCAT
TTTAAATTTTCTTCGGACAAAAGAACTAGACTTAAGGGGAGTGAGTATTAATGTTCTCAGGCATGAAGCA
GAATTTTACGGGATCACTCCATTAGTAAGAAGGCTTCTCTTATGTGAAGAATTGGAGCGTTCCTCTTGTG
GCAGTGTCCTTTTTCATGGTTACTTGCCCCCACCAGGTATTCCTAGTCGTAAAATAAACAACACAGTCAG
ATCTGCTGATTCTAGGAATGGTCTAAATTCTACAGAAGGTGAAGCCCGGGGAAATGGTACACAGCCTGTT
CTCTCTGGAACGGGAGAAGAAACTGTTAGGCTAGGATTTCCTGTGGATCCACGAAAGGTGCTAATAGTAG
CTGGCCATCACAACTGGATTGTAGCTGCATATGCCCATTTTGCTGTGTGTTACAGAATCAAAGAATCTTC
AGGATGGCAGCAAGTGTTTACGAGCCCATATTTGGATTGGACTATCGAACGAGTAGCTTTAAATGCAAAG
GTGGTTGGAGGGCCACATGGAGACAAAGACAAAATGGTTGCTGTTGCCTCAGAGAGTAGCATCATCTTGT
GGAGTGTTCAGGATGGGGGAAGTGGAAGTGAAATTGGAGTGTTCAGCCTGGGTGTTCCTGTAGATGCTCT
CTTCTTTATTGGTAACCAGTTGGTGGCCACGAGTCATACAGGGAAAGTGGGAGTGTGGAATGCTGTCACT
CAGCACTGGCAGGTTCAAGATGTTGTTCCTATAACTAGTTATGACACTGCTGGATCATTCCTTCTGCTTG
GATGTAACAATGGATCAATATATTACATAGATATGCAGAAGTTCCCCTTGCGAATGAAAGATAATGATCT
TCTTGTAACTGAACTGTATCATGATCCTTCAAATGATGCTATTACTGCTCTGAGTGTTTACCTCACACCC
AAAACAAGTGTCAGTGGTAACTGGATCGAGATCGCCTATGGTACGAGCTCTGGAGCAGTACGAGTGATTG
TACAACACCCAGAGACAGTTGGGTCAGGTCCTCAGCTTTTTCAGACTTTCACAGTTCACCGAAGTCCCGT
AACAAAAATCATGCTATCAGAGAAGCATCTTGTATCAGTCTGTGCAGATAATAATCATGTCCGGACGTGG
ACAGTAACACGATTCAGAGGAATGATCTCTACTCAGCCAGGTTCTACTCCTTTAGCGTCATTCAAGATAC
TATCCCTGGAGGAGACAGAAAGTCATGGTAGCTATTCCTCTGGAAATGACATAGGACCTTTTGGAGAGCG
AGACGATCAACAGGTGTTTATCCAGAAAGTTGTTCCCATCACCAACAAACTATTTGTAAGACTCTCATCG
ACTGGAAAAAGAATATGTGAGATCCAGGCTGTTGACTGTACTACAATATCCTCATTTACAGTGAGGGAAT
GTGAGGGATCCAGTAGGATGGGCTCAAGACCAAGGCGCTACTTGTTCACAGGCCATACAAATGGCAGTAT
TCAAATGTGGGATCTGACCACTGCTATGGATATGGTTAACAAAAGTGAAGATAAGGATGTAGGTGGTCCA
ACCGAAGAAGAGCTACTCAAATTACTCGATCAATGTGATTTGAGCACATCTCGCTGTGCTACTCCTAACA
TCAGTCCAGCAACTTCCGTAGTTCAGCATAGCCACTTACGAGAATCAAATTCTAGCCTTCAGCTTCAGCA
CCATGATACCACCCATGAAGCAGCTACTTACGGTTCCATGAGGCCTTACAGAGAAAGTCCTTTATTAGCA
AGGGCAAGAAGGACTGAGAGCTTTCACAGTTATAGGGACTTCCAGACTATTAATTTGAACAGAAATGTAG
AAAGAGCTGTCCCTGAAAATGGTAACTTGGGTCCAATACAAGCTGAAGTGAAAGGGGCAACAGGGGAATG
TAATATATCTGAGAGAAAGTCTCCTGGAGTAGAAATAAAAAGTTTGAGAGAATTGGATAGTGGATTGGAA
GTGCATAAAATAGCTGAAGGTTTTTCAGAATCCAAGAAAAGGTCATCAGAAGATGAAAATGAAAATAAAA
TAGAGTTTAGGAAGAAAGGAGGATTTGAAGGGGGAGGATTCCTTGGAAGAAAGAAAGTTCCCTATCTGGC
ATCATCACCAAGTACTTCCGATGGAGGAACTGACTCACCTGGTACTGCGTCCCCATCTCCTACAAAGACT
ACTCCATCTCCTCGACATAAAAAAAGTGATTCTTCAGGTCAGGAGTACAGCTTGTAATCTAGAGGTCAAG
CTTCGGGGGTTTAAACCTGCAGGCATGCAAGCTGATTTGGCTGCTGCCACCGCTGAGCAAGGCCGCTTCG
AGCAGACATGATAAGATACATTGATGAGTTTGGACAAACCACAACTAGAATGCAGTGAAAAAAATGCTTT
ATTTGTGAAATTTGTGATGCTATTGCTTTATTTGTAACCATTATAAGCTGCAATAAACAAGTTAACAACA
ACAATTGCATTCATTTTATGTTTCAGGTTCAGGGGGAGATGTGGGAGGTTTTTTTAAGCAAGTAAAACCT
CTACAAATGTGGTAAAATCTTAATTAAGACTTCTAATATAACTTCGTATAGCATACATTATACGAAGTTA
TGGTTCCACTGTTGACAATTAATCATCGGCATAGTATATCGGCATAGTATAATACGACAAGGTGAGGAAC
TAAACCCAGGAGGCAGATCATGATTGAACAAGATGGATTGCACGCAGGTTCTCCGGCCGCTTGGGTGGAG
AGGCTATTCGGCTATGACTGGGCACAACAGACAATCGGCTGCTCTGATGCCGCCGTGTTCCGGCTGTCAG
CGCAGGGGCGCCCGGTTCTTTTTGTCAAGACCGACCTGTCCGGTGCCCTGAATGAACTGCAGGACGAGGC
AGCGCGGCTATCGTGGCTGGCCACGACGGGCGTTCCTTGCGCAGCTGTGCTCGACGTTGTCACTGAAGCG
GGAAGGGACTGGCTGCTATTGGGCGAAGTGCCGGGGCAGGATCTCCTGTCATCTCACCTTGCTCCTGCCG
AGAAAGTATCCATCATGGCTGATGCAATGCGGCGGCTGCATACGCTTGATCCGGCTACCTGCCCATTCGA
CCACCAAGCGAAACATCGCATCGAGCGAGCACGTACTCGGATGGAAGCCGGTCTTGTCGATCAGGATGAT
CTGGACGAAGAGCATCAGGGGCTCGCGCCAGCCGAACTGTTCGCCAGGCTCAAGGCGCGCATGCCCGACG
GCGAGGATCTCGTCGTGACCCATGGCGATGCCTGCTTGCCGAATATCATGGTGGAAAATGGCCGCTTTTC
TGGATTCATCGACTGTGGCCGGCTGGGTGTGGCGGACCGCTATCAGGACATAGCGTTGGCTACCCGTGAT
ATTGCTGAAGAGCTTGGCGGCGAATGGGCTGACCGCTTCCTCGTGCTTTACGGTATCGCCGCTCCCGATT
CGCAGCGCATCGCCTTCTATCGCCTTCTTGACGAGTTCTTCTGATTCGAAATGACCGACCAAGCGACGCC
CAACCGGTATCAGCTCACTCAAAGGCGGTAATACGGTTATCCACAGAATCAGGGGATAACGCAGGAAAGA
ACATGTGAGCAAAAGGCCAGCAAAAGGCCAGGAACCGTAAAAAGGCCGCGTTGCTGGCGTTTTTCCATAG
GCTCCGCCCCCCTGACGAGCATCACAAAAATCGACGCTCAAGTCAGAGGTGGCGAAACCCGACAGGACTA
TAAAGATACCAGGCGTTTCCCCCTGGAAGCTCCCTCGTGCGCTCTCCTGTTCCGACCCTGCCGCTTACCG
GATACCTGTCCGCCTTTCTCCCTTCGGGAAGCGTGGCGCTTTCTCATAGCTCACGCTGTAGGTATCTCAG
TTCGGTGTAGGTCGTTCGCTCCAAGCTGGGCTGTGTGCACGAACCCCCCGTTCAGCCCGACCGCTGCGCC
TTATCCGGTAACTATCGTCTTGAGTCCAACCCGGTAAGACACGACTTATCGCCACTGGCAGCAGCCACTG
GTAACAGGATTAGCAGAGCGAGGTATGTAGGCGGTGCTACAGAGTTCTTGAAGTGGTGGCCTAACTACGG
CTACACTAGAAGGACAGTATTTGGTATCTGCGCTCTGCTGAAGCCAGTTACCTTCGGAAAAAGAGTTGGT
AGCTCTTGATCCGGCAAACAAACCACCGCTGGTAGCGGTGGTTTTTTTGTTTGCAAGCAGCAGATTACGC
GCAGAAAAAAAGGATTTCAAGAAGATCCTTTGATCTTTTCTACGGGGTCTGACGCTCAGTGGAACGAAAA
CTCACGTTAAGGGATTTTGGTCATGAGATTATCAAAAAGGATCTTCACCTAGATCCTTTTATAGTCCGGA
ATCGTCACACAAAAAACCAACACACAGATGTAATGAAAATAAAGATATTTTATTGCGGCCATCGTGATGG
CTAGAGTTTAGCCCTCCCACACATAACCAGAGGGCAGCAATTCACGAATCCCAACTGCCGTCGGCTGTCC
ATCACTGTCCTTCACTATGGCTTTGATCCCAGGATGCAGATCGAGAAGCACCTGTCGGCACCGTCCGCAG
GGGCTCAAGATGCCCCTGTTCTCATTTCCGATCGCGACGATACAAGTCAGGTTGCCAGCTGCCGCAGCAG
CAGCAGTGCCCAGCACCACGAGTTCTGCACAAGGTCCCCCAGTAAAATGATATACATTGACACCAGTGAA
GATGCGGCCGTCGCTAGAGAGAGCTGCGCTGGCGACGCTGTAGTCTTCAGAGATGGGGATGCTGTTGATT
GTAGCCGTTGCTCTTTCAATGAGGGTGGATTCTTCTTGAGACAAAGGCTTGGCCATGGTGGCGCTAGTGT
CAGAAGAATCGAGCTTTTTGCAAAAGCCTAGGCCTCCAAAAAAGCCTCCTCACTACTTCTGGAATAGCTC
AGAGGCCGAGGCGGCCTCGGCCTCTGCATAAATAAAAAAAATTAGTCAGCCATGGGGCGGAGAATGGGCG
GAACTGGGCGGAGTTAGGGGCGGGATGGGCGGAGTTAGGGGCGGGACTATGGTTGCTGACTAATTGAGAT
GCATGCTTTGCATACTTCTGCCTGCTGGGGAGCCTGGGGACTTTCCACACCTGGTTGCTGACTAATTGAG
ATGCATGCTTTGCATACTTCTGCCTGCTGGGGAGCCTGGGGACTTTCCACACCCTAACTGACACACATTC
CACAGCTGGTTCTTTCCGCCTCAGAAGGTACCTAACCAAGTTCCTCTTTCAGAGGTTATTTCAGGCCATG
GTGCTGCGC
